>Addgene plasmid #218017 | pMBS-861 | addgene full sequence | sequence record 434857 | Addgene NGS Result
GCCTTTTTACGGTTCCTGGCCTTTTGCTGGCCTTTTGCTCACATGTTCTTTCCTGCGTTATCCCCTGATT
CTGTGGATAACCGTATTACCGCCTTTGAGTGAGCTGATACCGCTCGCCGCAGCCGAACGACCGAGCGCAG
CGAGTCAGTGAGCGAGGAAGCGGAAGAGCGCCCAATACGCAAACCGCCTCTCCCCGCGCGTTGGCCGATT
CATTAATCACTCTGTGGTCTCATTCGGTGAGCAAGGGCGAGGAGCTGTTCACCGGCGTGGTGCCCATCCT
GGTGGAGCTGGACGGCGACGTGAACGGCCACAAGTTCAGCGTGAGCGGCGAGGGCGAGGGCGACGCCACC
TACGGCAAGCTGACCCTGAAGTTCATCTGCACCACCGGCAAGCTGCCCGTGCCCTGGCCCACCCTGGTGA
CCACCCTGAGCTGGGGCGTGCAGTGCTTCGCCCGCTACCCCGACCACATGAAGCAGCACGACTTCTTCAA
GAGCGCCATGCCCGAGGGCTACGTGCAGGAGCGCACCATCTTCTTCAAGGACGACGGTAACTACAAGACC
CGCGCCGAGGTGAAGTTCGAGGGCGACACCCTGGTGAACCGCATCGAGCTGAAGGGCATCGACTTCAAGG
AGGACGGCAACATCCTGGGCCACAAGCTGGAGTACAACGCCATCCACGGCAACGTGTACATCACCGCCGA
CAAGCAGAAGAACGGCATCAAGGCCAACTTCGGCCTGAACTGCAACATCGAGGACGGCAGCGTGCAGCTG
GCCGACCACTACCAGCAGAACACCCCCATCGGCGACGGCCCCGTGCTGCTGCCCGACAACCACTACCTGA
GCACCCAGAGCAAGCTGAGCAAGGACCCCAACGAGAAGCGCGACCACATGGTGCTGCTGGAGTTCGTGAC
CGCCGCCGGCATCACCCTGGGCATGGACGAGCTGTACAAGTAAGCTTTGAGACCACGAAGTGGCTCTTCA
GTGGACGAAAGGGCCTCGTGATACGCCTATTTTTATAGGTTAATGTCATGATAATAATGGTTTCTTAGAC
GTCAGGTGGCACTTTTCGGGGAAATGTGCGCGGAACCCCTATTTGTTTATTTTTCTAAATACATTCAAAT
ATGTATCCGCTCATGAGACAATAACCCTGATAAATGCTTCAATAATATTGAAAAAGGAAGAGTATGCGCT
CACGCAACTGGTCCAGAACCTTGACCGAACGCAGCGGTGGTAACGGCGCAGTGGCGGTTTTCATGGCTTG
TTATGACTGTTTTTTTTTGGGGTACAGTCTATGCCTCGGGCATCCAAGCAGCAAGCGCGTTACGCCGTGG
GTCGATGTTTGATGTTATGGAGCAGCAACGATGTTACGCAGCAGGGCAGTCGCCCTAAAACAAAGTTAAA
CATCATGAGGGAAGCGGTGATCGCCGAAGTATCGACTCAACTATCAGAGGTAGTTGGCGTCATCGAGCGC
CATCTCGAACCGACGTTGCTGGCCGTACATTTGTACGGCTCCGCAGTGGATGGCGGCCTGAAGCCACACA
GCGATATTGATTTGCTGGTTACGGTGACCGTAAGGCTTGATGAAACAACGCGGCGAGCTTTGATCAACGA
CCTTTTGGAAACTTCGGCTTCCCCTGGAGAGAGCGAGATTCTCCGCGCTGTAGAAGTCACCATTGTTGTG
CACGACGACATCATTCCGTGGCGTTATCCAGCTAAGCGCGAACTGCAATTTGGAGAATGGCAGCGCAATG
ACATTCTTGCAGGTATCTTCGAGCCAGCCACGATCGACATTGATCTGGCTATCTTGCTGACAAAAGCAAG
AGAACATAGCGTTGCCTTGGTAGGTCCAGCGGCGGAGGAACTCTTTGATCCGGTTCCTGAACAGGATCTA
TTTGAGGCGCTAAATGAAACCTTAACGCTATGGAACTCGCCGCCCGACTGGGCTGGCGATGAGCGAAATG
TAGTGCTTACGTTGTCCCGCATTTGGTACAGCGCAGTAACCGGCAAAATCGCGCCGAAGGATGTCGCTGC
CGACTGGGCAATGGAGCGCCTGCCGGCCCAGTATCAGCCCGTCATACTTGAAGCTAGACAGGCTTATCTT
GGACAAGAAGAAGATCGCTTGGCCTCGCGCGCAGATCAGTTGGAAGAATTTGTCCATTACGTAAAAGGCG
AGATCACCAAGGTAGTCGGCAAATAACTGTCAGACCAAGTTTACTCATATATACTTTAGATTGATTTAAA
ACTTCATTTTTAATTTAAAAGGATCTAGGTGAAGATCCTTTTTGATAATCTCATGACCAAAATCCCTTAA
CGTGAGTTTTCGTTCCACTGAGCGTCAGACCCCGTAGAAAAGATCAAAGGATCTTCTTGAGATCCTTTTT
TTCTGCGCGTAATCTGCTGCTTGCAAACAAAAAAACCACCGCTACCAGCGGTGGTTTGTTTGCCGGATCA
AGAGCTACCAACTCTTTTTCCGAAGGTAACTGGCTTCAGCAGAGCGCAGATACCAAATACTGTTCTTCTA
GTGTAGCCGTAGTTAGGCCACCACTTCAAGAACTCTGTAGCACCGCCTACATACCTCGCTCTGCTAATCC
TGTTACCAGTGGCTGCTGCCAGTGGCGATAAGTCGTGTCTTACCGGGTTGGACTCAAGACGATAGTTACC
GGATAAGGCGCAGCGGTCGGGCTGAACGGGGGGTTCGTGCACACAGCCCAGCTTGGAGCGAACGACCTAC
ACCGAACTGAGATACCTACAGCGTGAGCTATGAGAAAGCGCCACGCTTCCCGAAGGGAGAAAGGCGGACA
GGTATCCGGTAAGCGGCAGGGTCGGAACAGGAGAGCGCACGAGGGAGCTTCCAGGGGGAAACGCCTGGTA
TCTTTATAGTCCTGTCGGGTTTCGCCACCTCTGACTTGAGCGTCGATTTTTGTGATGCTCGTCAGGGGGG
CGGAGCCTATGGAAAAACGCCAGCAACGCG
Features (pLannotate 1.2.2; 8 found; start..end, strand, type, name):
     33..166     +  rep_origin     RSF ori (fragment): Plasmids containing the RSF 1030 origin of replication can be propagated in E. coli cells that contain additional plasmids with compatible origins.
    168..217     +  CDS            lacI (fragment): lac repressor; lacI; The lac repressor binds to the lac operator to inhibit transcription in E. coli. This inhibition can be relieved by adding lactose or isopropyl-β-D-thiogalactopyranoside (IPTG).
    237..950     +  CDS            mCerulean3: mCerulean3 is a basic (constitutively fluorescent) cyan fluorescent protein published in 2011, derived from Aequorea victoria. It is reported to be a somewhat slowly-maturing monomer with very low acid sensitivity.
   1079..1183    +  promoter       AmpR promoter: bla
   1174..1254    -  CDS            int (fragment): INT2_ECOLX - Protein inferred from homology: Swiss-Prot protein existence level 3. Putative integrase believed to be involved in the insertion of antibiotic resistance genes into plasmids and transposons. From Escherichia coli.
   1342..1398    +  CDS            GmR (fragment): gentamycin acetyltransferase; aacC1; confers resistance to gentamycin
   1405..2193    +  CDS            aadA: S3AD_ECOLX - Experimental evidence at protein level: Swiss-Prot protein existence level 1. Mediates bacterial resistance to the antibiotics streptomycin and spectinomycin. From Escherichia coli.
   2367..2955    +  rep_origin     ori: high-copy-number ColE1/pMB1/pBR322/pUC origin of replication
