[The description below was written by a language model from this plasmid's Addgene catalogue record and pLannotate feature annotations shown in this document.]
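Description:
pMBS-861 is a Level 0 Modular Cloning (MoClo) part plasmid carrying the coding sequence for the cyan fluorescent protein mCerulean, built in the pAGM1301 acceptor backbone as part of a toolkit for producing recombinant proteins in the protozoan host Leishmania tarentolae. It is a small (about 3 kb) synthetic-biology vector maintained in E. coli. Replication relies on a high-copy ColE1/pUC-type origin, and selection uses spectinomycin through the aadA aminoglycoside adenylyltransferase gene. The feature table places an AmpR (bla) promoter upstream of aadA, along with short integrase and gentamicin acetyltransferase fragments. These are probably remnants of the integron-type cassette from which the marker was derived rather than functional genes. Brief matches to an RSF origin and to lacI upstream of the insert are likewise only fragments.

The payload is a synthetic insert of roughly 725 bp, which the automated annotation identifies as most similar to mCerulean3, a monomeric, constitutively fluorescent Aequorea victoria derivative with low acid sensitivity. The plasmid contains no promoter, terminator or other expression elements for the fluorescent protein, which is expected for a Level 0 part that stores a single standardised module. The depositor assigns it to MoClo position B5, and the insert can be released by BsaI digestion. In the MoClo syntax, B5 generally corresponds to a C-terminal tag slot, although the record does not spell this out. In practice the part is combined by Golden Gate assembly with promoter, coding-sequence and terminator modules to form Level 1 transcription units. This allows mCerulean to serve as a fluorescent fusion partner or reporter in Leishmania tarentolae expression constructs.
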