Addgene plasmid #218017: pMBS-861
Purpose: mCerulean fluorescent protein
Depositing lab: Michael Schroda. Depositing organization: Rheinland-Pfälzische Technische Universität Kaiserslautern. Publication: A Modular Cloning Toolkit for the production of recombinant proteins in Leishmania tarentolae. Hieronimus K, Donauer T, Klein J, Hinkel B, Spanle JV, Probst A, Niemeyer J, Kibrom S, Kiefer AM, Schneider L, Husemann B, Bischoff E, Mohring S, Bayer N, Klein D, Engels A, Ziehmer BG, Stiebeta J, Moroka P, Schroda M, Deponte M. Microb Cell. 2024 Apr 30;11:128-142. doi: 10.15698/mic2024.04.821. eCollection 2024. PubMed 38799406.
Backbone
  Vector backbone: pAGM1301
  Backbone manufacturer: Sylvestre Marillonnet (Addgene plasmid #47989)
  Backbone size w/o insert (bp): 2845
  Total vector size (bp): 2968
  Vector type: Synthetic Biology
Growth in bacteria
  Bacterial resistance: Spectinomycin, 50 μg/mL
  Growth temperature: 37°C
  Growth strain: DH5alpha
  Copy number: High Copy
Gene/Insert
  Gene/Insert name: mCerulean
  Species: Synthetic
  Insert size (bp): 725
  Cloning method: Golden Gate
  Sequencing primers: 5′ CAATACGCAAACCGCCTCTCC; 3′ AATAGGCGTATCACGAGGC
Terms and licenses: Academic/Nonprofit Terms; Industry Terms: Not Available to Industry
Depositor comments: Level 0 MoClo Part Position B5, insert can be released via BsaI digest
How to cite: pMBS-861 was a gift from Michael Schroda (Addgene plasmid # 218017 ; http://n2t.net/addgene:218017 ; RRID:Addgene_218017)
